>Addgene plasmid #157127 | pD649-HAsp-ILDR2-COMP5AP-AviTag-9xHis | addgene full sequence | sequence record 405794 | Addgene NGS Result
GGCATTGATTATTGACTAGTTATTAATAGTAATCAATTACGGGGTCATTAGTTCATAGCCCATATATGGA
GTTCCGCGTTACATAACTTACGGTAAATGGCCCGCCTGGCTGACCGCCCAACGACCCCCGCCCATTGACG
TCAATAATGACGTATGTTCCCATAGTAACGCCAATAGGGACTTTCCATTGACGTCAATGGGTGGAGTATT
TACGGTAAACTGCCCACTTGGCAGTACATCAAGTGTATCATATGCCAAGTACGCCCCCTATTGACGTCAA
TGACGGTAAATGGCCCGCCTGGCATTATGCCCAGTACATGACCTTATGGGACTTTCCTACTTGGCAGTAC
ATCTACGTATTAGTCATCGCTATTACCATGGTGATGCGGTTTTGGCAGTACATCAATGGGCGTGGATAGC
GGTTTGACTCACGGGGATTTCCAAGTCTCCACCCCATTGACGTCAATGGGAGTTTGTTTTGGCACCAAAA
TCAACGGGACTTTCCAAAATGTCGTAACAACTCCGCCCCATTGACGCAAATGGGCGGTAGGCGTGTACGG
TGGGAGGTCTATATAAGCAGAGCTCGTTTAGTGAACCGTCAGATCGCCTGGAGACGCCATCCACGCTGTT
TTGACCTCCATAGAAGACACCGGGACCGATCCAGCCTCCGCGGCCGGGAACGGTGCATTGGAACGCGGAT
TCCCCGTGCCAAGAGTGACGTAAGTACCGCCTATAGAGTCTATAGGCCCACCCCCTTGGCTTCGTTAGAA
CGCGGCTACAATTAATACATAACCTTATGTATCATACACATACGATTTAGGTGACACTATAGAATAACAT
CCACTTTGCCTTTCTCTCCACAGGTGTCCACTCCCAGGTCCAACTGCACCTCGGTTCTATCGAAAACGCG
CCTGCTAGCGCCACCATGAAGACCATCATTGCCCTGAGCTACATCTTCTGCCTGGTGTTCGCTGCGGCCG
CCTTGCAAGTGACCGTGCCTGATAAGAAAAAGGTGGCCATGCTGTTCCAGCCTACCGTGCTGAGATGCCA
CTTCAGCACATCTTCTCACCAGCCTGCCGTGGTGCAGTGGAAGTTCAAGAGCTACTGCCAGGACAGAATG
GGCGAGAGCCTGGGCATGAGTAGCACAAGAGCCCAGAGCCTGAGCAAGCGGAACCTGGAATGGGACCCTT
ACCTGGACTGTCTGGATAGCAGACGGACAGTCAGAGTGGTGGCCAGCAAGCAGGGATCTACAGTGACCCT
GGGCGACTTCTACCGGGGCAGAGAAATCACCATTGTGCACGACGCCGACCTGCAGATCGGAAAGCTGATG
TGGGGCGATAGCGGCCTGTACTACTGCATCATCACCACACCTGACGACCTGGAAGGCAAGAACGAGGACT
CTGTGGAACTGCTGGTGCTGGGCAGAACAGGACTGCTGGCTGATCTGCTGCCTAGCTTCGCCGTGGAAAT
CATGCCCGAAGGCGCGCCGGAAGATCAAGTTGATCCAAGATTGATTGATGGCAAGGGCGGATCTCTGGAG
GTGCTGTTCCAGGGACCAGGCGGAAGCGGCAATCCCGGCGGCGATCTGGCCCCCCAGATGCTGCGCGAGC
TGCAGGAGACCAATGCCGCCCTGCAGGACGTGCGCGAGCTGCTGCGCCACCGCGTGAAGGAGATCACCTT
CCTGAAGAACACCGTGATGGAGTGCGACGCCTGCGGTATGCAGCCCTCTAGAGGCTCCGGCTCCATCATC
CCAGTTGAGGAGGAGAACCCGGACTTCTGGAACCGCGAGGCAGCCGAGGCCCTGGGTGCCGCCAAGAAGC
TGCAGCCTGCACAGACAGCCGCCAAGAACCTCATCATCTTCCTGGGCGATGGGATGGGGGTGTCTACGGT
GACAGCTGCCAGGATCCTAAAAGGGCAGAAGAAGGACAAACTGGGGCCTGAGATACCCCTGGCCATGGAC
CGCTTCCCATATGTGGCTCTGTCCAAGACATACAATGTAGACAAACATGTGCCAGACAGTGGAGCCACAG
CCACGGCCTACCTGTGCGGGGTCAAGGGCAACTTCCAGACCATTGGCTTGAGTGCAGCCGCCCGCTTTAA
CCAGTGCAACACGACACGCGGCAACGAGGTCATCTCCGTGATGAATCGGGCCAAGAAAGCAGGGAAGTCA
GTGGGAGTGGTAACCACCACACGAGTGCAGCACGCCTCGCCAGCCGGCACCTACGCCCACACGGTGAACC
GCAACTGGTACTCGGACGCCGACGTGCCTGCCTCGGCCCGCCAGGAGGGGTGCCAGGACATCGCTACGCA
GCTCATCTCCAACATGGACATTGACGTGATCCTAGGTGGAGGCCGAAAGTACATGTTTCGCATGGGAACC
CCAGACCCTGAGTACCCAGATGACTACAGCCAAGGTGGGACCAGGCTGGACGGGAAGAATCTGGTGCAGG
AATGGCTGGCGAAGCGCCAGGGTGCCCGGTATGTGTGGAACCGCACTGAGCTCATGCAGGCTTCCCTGGA
CCCGTCTGTGACCCATCTCATGGGTCTCTTTGAGCCTGGAGACATGAAATACGAGATCCACCGAGACTCC
ACACTGGACCCCTCCCTGATGGAGATGACAGAGGCTGCCCTGCGCCTGCTGAGCAGGAACCCCCGCGGCT
TCTTCCTCTTCGTGGAGGGTGGTCGCATCGACCATGGTCATCATGAAAGCAGGGCTTACCGGGCACTGAC
TGAGACGATCATGTTCGACGACGCCATTGAGAGGGCGGGCCAGCTCACCAGCGAGGAGGACACGCTGAGC
CTCGTCACTGCCGACCACTCCCACGTCTTCTCCTTCGGAGGCTACCCCCTGCGAGGGAGCTCCATCTTCG
GGCTGGCCCCTGGCAAGGCCCGGGACAGGAAGGCCTACACGGTCCTCCTATACGGAAACGGTCCAGGCTA
TGTGCTCAAGGACGGCGCCCGGCCGGATGTTACCGAGAGCGAGAGCGGGAGCCCCGAGTATCGGCAGCAG
TCAGCAGTGCCCCTGGACGAAGAGACCCACGCAGGCGAGGACGTGGCGGTGTTCGCGCGCGGCCCGCAGG
CGCACCTGGTTCACGGCGTGCAGGAGCAGACCTTCATAGCGCACGTCATGGCCTTCGCCGCCTGCCTGGA
GCCCTACACCGCCTGCGACCTGGCGCCCCCCGCCGGCACCACCGACGCCGCGCACCCGGGTGGCGGAGGA
CTGAACGACATCTTCGAGGCTCAGAAAATCGAATGGCACGAACATCACCATCACCATCACCATCACCATT
AAGGCCGGCCTGTAGTCACTGGCACAACGCGTTACCCGGTAAGCCAATCGGGTATACACGGTCGTCATAC
TGCAGACAGGGTTCTTCTACTTTGCAAGATAGTCTTGAGTAGTAAAATAAATAGATAGAGAAAATCAGCC
TCGACTGTGCCTTCTAGTTGCCAGCCATCTGTTGTTTGCCCCTCCCCCGTGCCTTCCTTGACCCTGGAAG
GTGCCACTCCCACTGTCCTTTCCTAATAAAATGAGGAAATTGCATCACAACACTCAACCCTATCTCGGTC
TATTCTTTTGATTTATAAGGGATTTTGCCGATTTCGGCCTATTGGTTAAAAAATGAGCTGATTTAACAAA
AATTTAACGCGAATTAATTCTGTGGAATGTGTGTCAGTTAGGGTGTGGAAAGTCCCCAGGCTCCCCAGCA
GGCAGAAGTATGCAAAGCATGCATCTCAATTAGTCAGCAACCAGGTGTGGAAAGTCCCCAGGCTCCCCAG
CAGGCAGAAGTATGCAAAGCATGCATCTCAATTAGTCAGCAACCATAGTCCCGCCCCTAACTCCGCCCAT
CCCGCCCCTAACTCCGCCCAGTTCCGCCCATTCTCCGCCCCATGGCTGACTAATTTTTTTTATTTATGCA
GAGGCCGAGGCCGCCTCTGCCTCTGAGCTATTCCAGAAGTAGTGAGGAGGCTTTTTTGGAGGCCTAGGCT
TTTGCAAAAAGCTCCCGGGAGCTTGTATATCCATTTTCGGATCTGATCAGCACGTGTTGACAATTAATCA
TCGGCATAGTATATCGGCATAGTATAATACGACAAGGTGAGGAACTAAACCATGACCGAGTACAAGCCCA
CGGTGCGCCTCGCCACCCGCGACGACGTCCCCAGGGCCGTACGCACCCTCGCCGCCGCGTTCGCCGACTA
CCCCGCCACGCGCCACACCGTCGATCCGGACCGCCACATCGAGCGGGTCACCGAGCTGCAAGAACTCTTC
CTCACGCGCGTCGGGCTCGACATCGGCAAGGTGTGGGTCGCGGACGACGGCGCCGCGGTGGCGGTCTGGA
CCACGCCGGAGAGCGTCGAAGCGGGGGCGGTGTTCGCCGAGATCGGCCCGCGCATGGCCGAGTTGAGCGG
TTCCCGGCTGGCCGCGCAGCAACAGATGGAAGGCCTCCTGGCGCCGCACCGGCCCAAGGAGCCCGCGTGG
TTCCTGGCCACCGTCGGCGTCTCGCCCGACCACCAGGGCAAGGGTCTGGGCAGCGCCGTCGTGCTCCCCG
GAGTGGAGGCGGCCGAGCGCGCCGGGGTGCCCGCCTTCCTGGAGACATCCGCGCCCCGCAACCTCCCCTT
CTACGAGCGGCTCGGCTTCACCGTCACCGCCGACGTCGAGGTGCCCGAAGGACCGCGCACCTGGTGCATG
ACCCGCAAGCCCGGTGCCTGACACGTGCTACGAGATTTCGATTCCACCGCCGCCTTCTATGAAAGGTTGG
GCTTCGGAATCGTTTTCCGGGACGCCGGCTGGATGATCCTCCAGCGCGGGGATCTCATGCTGGAGTTCTT
CGCCCACCCCAACTTGTTTATTGCAGCTTATAATGGTTACAAATAAAGCAATAGCATCACAAATTTCACA
AATAAAGCATTTTTTTCACTGCATTCTAGTTGTGGTTTGTCCAAACTCATCAATGTATCTTATCATGTCT
GTATACCGTCGACCTCTAGCTAGAGCTTGGCGTAATCATGGTCATTACCAATGCTTAATCAGTGAGGCAC
CTATCTCAGCGATCTGTCTATTTCGTTCATCCATAGTTGCCTGACTCCCCGTCGTGTAGATAACTACGAT
ACGGGAGGGCTTACCATCTGGCCCCAGCGCTGCGATGATACCGCGAGAACCACGCTCACCGGCTCCGGAT
TTATCAGCAATAAACCAGCCAGCCGGAAGGGCCGAGCGCAGAAGTGGTCCTGCAACTTTATCCGCCTCCA
TCCAGTCTATTAATTGTTGCCGGGAAGCTAGAGTAAGTAGTTCGCCAGTTAATAGTTTGCGCAACGTTGT
TGCCATCGCTACAGGCATCGTGGTGTCACGCTCGTCGTTTGGTATGGCTTCATTCAGCTCCGGTTCCCAA
CGATCAAGGCGAGTTACATGATCCCCCATGTTGTGCAAAAAAGCGGTTAGCTCCTTCGGTCCTCCGATCG
TTGTCAGAAGTAAGTTGGCCGCAGTGTTATCACTCATGGTTATGGCAGCACTGCATAATTCTCTTACTGT
CATGCCATCCGTAAGATGCTTTTCTGTGACTGGTGAGTACTCAACCAAGTCATTCTGAGAATAGTGTATG
CGGCGACCGAGTTGCTCTTGCCCGGCGTCAATACGGGATAATACCGCGCCACATAGCAGAACTTTAAAAG
TGCTCATCATTGGAAAACGTTCTTCGGGGCGAAAACTCTCAAGGATCTTACCGCTGTTGAGATCCAGTTC
GATGTAACCCACTCGTGCACCCAACTGATCTTCAGCATCTTTTACTTTCACCAGCGTTTCTGGGTGAGCA
AAAACAGGAAGGCAAAATGCCGCAAAAAAGGGAATAAGGGCGACACGGAAATGTTGAATACTCATATTCT
TCCTTTTTCAATATTATTGAAGCATTTATCAGGGTTATTGTCTCATGAGCGGATACATATTTGAATGTAT
TTAGAAAAATAAACAAATAGGGGTCAGTGTTACAACCAATTAACCAATTCTGAACATTATCGCGAGCCCA
TTTATACCTGAATATGGCTCATAACACCCCTTGCTCATGACCAAAATCCCTTAACGTGAGTTACGCGCGC
GTCGTTCCACTGAGCGTCAGACCCCGTAGAAAAGATCAAAGGATCTTCTTGAGATCCTTTTTTTCTGCGC
GTAATCTGCTGCTTGCAAACAAAAAAACCACCGCTACCAGCGGTGGTTTGTTTGCCGGATCAAGAGCTAC
CAACTCTTTTTCCGAAGGTAACTGGCTTCAGCAGAGCGCAGATACCAAATACTGTTCTTCTAGTGTAGCC
GTAGTTAGCCCACCACTTCAAGAACTCTGTAGCACCGCCTACATACCTCGCTCTGCTAATCCTGTTACCA
GTGGCTGCTGCCAGTGGCGATAAGTCGTGTCTTACCGGGTTGGACTCAAGACGATAGTTACCGGATAAGG
CGCAGCGGTCGGGCTGAACGGGGGGTTCGTGCACACAGCCCAGCTTGGAGCGAACGACCTACACCGAACT
GAGATACCTACAGCGTGAGCTATGAGAAAGCGCCACGCTTCCCGAAGGGAGAAAGGCGGACAGGTATCCG
GTAAGCGGCAGGGTCGGAACAGGAGAGCGCACGAGGGAGCTTCCAGGGGGAAACGCCTGGTATCTTTATA
GTCCTGTCGGGTTTCGCCACCTCTGACTTGAGCGTCGATTTTTGTGATGCTCGTCAGGGGGGCGGAGCCT
ATGGAAAAACGCCAGCAACGCGGCCTTTTTACGGTTCCTGGCCTTTTGCTGGCCTTTTGCTCACATGTTC
TTTCCTGCGTTATCCCCTGATTCTGTGGATAACCGTATTACCGCCTTTGAGTGAGCTGATACCGCTCGCC
GCAGCCGAACGACCGAGCGCAGCGAGTCAGTGAGCGAGGAAGCGGAAGGCGAGAGTAGGGAACTGCCAGG
CATCAAACTAAGCAGAAGGCCCCTGACGGATGGCCTTTTTGCGTTTCTACAAACTCTTTCTGTGTTGTAA
AACGACGGCCAGTCTTAAGCTCGGGCCCCCTGGGCGGTTCTGATAACGAGTAATCGTTAATCCGCAAATA
ACGTAAAAACCCGCTTCGGCGGGTTTTTTTATGGGGGGAGTTTAGGGAAAGAGCATTTGTCAGAATATTT
AAGGGCGCCTGTCACTTTGCTTGATATATGAGAATTATTTAACCTTATAAATGAGAAAAAAGCAACGCAC
TTTAAATAAGATACGTTGCTTTTTCGATTGATGAACACCTATAATTAAACTATTCATCTATTATTTATGA
TTTTTTGTATATACAATATTTCTAGTTTGTTAAAGAGAATTAAGAAAATAAATCTCGAAAATAATAAAGG
GAAAATCAGTTTTTGATATCAAAATTATACATGTCAACGATAATACAAAATATAATACAAACTATAAGAT
GTTATCAGTATTTATTATCATTTAGAATAAATTTTGTGTCGCCCTTAATTGTGAGCGGATAACAATTACG
AGCTTCATGCACAGTGGCGTTGACTCAATATTGGCCATTAGCCATATTATTCATTGGTTATATAGCATAA
ATCAATATTGGCTATTGGCCATTGCATACGTTGTATCTATATCATAATATGTACATTTATATTGGCTCAT
GTCCAATATGACCGCCATGTT
Features (pLannotate 1.2.2; 24 found; start..end, strand, type, name):
     77..380     +  enhancer       CMV enhancer: human cytomegalovirus immediate early enhancer
    381..584     +  promoter       CMV promoter: human cytomegalovirus (CMV) immediate early promoter
    720..763     +  intron         CMV intron (fragment): modified intron A from human cytomegalovirus
    815..833     +  promoter       SP6 promoter: promoter for bacteriophage SP6 RNA polymerase
    837..874     +  CDS            IgH signal sequence (fragment): signal sequence from the mouse immunoglobulin heavy chain variable region
    953..1480    +  CDS            Ildr2 (fragment): ILDR2_MOUSE - Also known as D1Ertd471e, Ll. Experimental evidence at protein level: Swiss-Prot protein existence level 1. May be involved in lipid homeostasis and ER stress pathways. From Mus musculus (Mouse).
   1577..1756    +  CDS            Comp (fragment): COMP_RAT - Experimental evidence at protein level: Swiss-Prot protein existence level 1. May play a role in the structural integrity of cartilage via its interaction with other extracellular matrix proteins such as the collagens and fibronectin. Can mediate the interaction of chondrocytes with the cartilage extracellular matrix through interaction with cell surface integrin receptors. Could play a role in the pathogenesis of osteoarthritis. Potent suppressor of apoptosis in both primary chondrocytes and transformed cells. Suppresses apoptosis by blocking the activation of caspase-3 and by indu
   1744..3196    +  CDS            SEAP (fragment): secreted alkaline phosphatase from human placenta The natural enzyme has a C-terminal transmembrane sequence that is replaced by a GPI anchor.
   3221..3262    +  CDS            AviTag™ (fragment): peptide tag that allows for enzymatic biotinylation
   3266..3289    +  CDS            8xHis: 8xHis affinity tag
   3435..3546    +  polyA_signal   bGH poly(A) signal: bovine growth hormone polyadenylation signal
   3547..3655    +  rep_origin     f1 ori (fragment): f1 bacteriophage origin of replication; arrow indicates direction of (+) strand synthesis
   3669..3998    +  promoter       SV40 promoter: SV40 enhancer and early promoter
   4046..4093    +  promoter       EM7 promoter: synthetic bacterial promoter&nbsp
   4112..4711    +  CDS            PuroR (fragment): puromycin N-acetyltransferase; pac from Streptomyces; confers resistance to puromycin
   4721..4846    +  CDS            ble (fragment): BLE_KLEPN - Experimental evidence at protein level: Swiss-Prot protein existence level 1. Binding protein with a strong affinity to the bleomycin family of antibiotics. Binds to CL990; an antimitotic-antibiotic compound. From Klebsiella pneumoniae.
   4841..4962    +  polyA_signal   SV40 poly(A) signal: SV40 polyadenylation signal
   5015..5875    -  CDS            AmpR: β-lactamase; bla; confers resistance to ampicillin, carbenicillin, and related antibiotics
   5878..5974    -  promoter       AmpR promoter (fragment): bla
   6004..6028    -  CDS            KanR (fragment): aminoglycoside phosphotransferase; aph(3')-Ia; confers resistance to kanamycin
   6139..6727    +  rep_origin     ori: high-copy-number ColE1/pMB1/pBR322/pUC origin of replication
   6952..6969    +  terminator     rrnB T2 terminator (fragment): transcription terminator T2 from the E. coli rrnB gene
   6994..7013    -  CDS            lacZα (fragment): LacZα fragment of β-galactosidase; lacZ fragment
   7469..7485    +  protein_bind   lac operator: The lac repressor binds to the lac operator to inhibit transcription in E. coli. This inhibition can be relieved by adding lactose or isopropyl-β-D-thiogalactopyranoside (IPTG). lac repressor encoded by lacI
