[The description below was written by a language model from this plasmid's Addgene catalogue record and pLannotate feature annotations shown in this document.]
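Description:
pD649-HAsp-ILDR2-COMP5AP-AviTag-9xHis is a mammalian expression plasmid built on the pD649 backbone for producing a secreted, multimerised form of the extracellular domain of human ILDR2, an immunoglobulin-superfamily cell-surface protein. It is maintained in E. coli as a high-copy plasmid through a ColE1/pUC-type origin with ampicillin resistance. The annotated sequence (about 7.65 kb) also carries an SV40 early promoter/EM7 promoter unit driving a puromycin N-acetyltransferase gene with an SV40 polyadenylation signal, which could allow selection in mammalian cells. Short fragments of f1 ori, ble, KanR and lacZα appear to be backbone remnants. The depositor notes that some plasmids in this collection may carry an IS4-like transposase upstream of the CMV promoter, but no such element is annotated here.

Expression is driven by the CMV enhancer/promoter followed by a fragment of CMV intron A, with an SP6 promoter just upstream of the coding region. The open reading frame begins with a signal peptide, named HAsp in the construct but matched by the annotation software to an immunoglobulin heavy chain leader fragment. Next comes the roughly 0.5 kb ILDR2 ectodomain, cloned between preserved NotI and AscI sites. The software labels it by homology to mouse Ildr2, whereas the catalogue gives the species as human. Downstream, in frame, are the pentamerising coiled-coil segment of cartilage oligomeric matrix protein, human placental alkaline phosphatase, an AviTag for enzymatic biotinylation and a polyhistidine tag, terminated by the bGH poly(A) signal. The resulting secreted pentamer gives high-avidity binding with a built-in enzymatic readout. This suits it to detecting weak extracellular receptor–ligand interactions, as in the human IgSF interactome screen for which the collection was made.
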