Addgene plasmid #157127: pD649-HAsp-ILDR2-COMP5AP-AviTag-9xHis
Purpose: Mammalian expression of cell-surface protein extracellular domain fused to COMP5AP-AviTag-9xHis. Protein is secreted from cells.
Depositing lab: Chris Garcia. Depositing organization: Stanford University. Publication: A Human IgSF Cell-Surface Interactome Reveals a Complex Network of Protein-Protein Interactions. Wojtowicz WM, Vielmetter J, Fernandes RA, Siepe DH, Eastman CL, Chisholm GB, Cox S, Klock H, Anderson PW, Rue SM, Miller JJ, Glaser SM, Bragstad ML, Vance J, Lam AW, Lesley SA, Zinn K, Garcia KC. Cell. 2020 Aug 20;182(4):1027-1043.e17. doi: 10.1016/j.cell.2020.07.025. PubMed 32822567.
Backbone
  Vector backbone: pD649
  Backbone size w/o insert (bp): 7153
  Vector type: Mammalian Expression
Growth in bacteria
  Bacterial resistance: Ampicillin, 100 μg/mL
  Growth temperature: 37°C
  Growth strain: DH5alpha
  Copy number: High Copy
Gene/Insert
  Gene/Insert name: ILDR2
  Species: H. sapiens (human)
  Insert size (bp): 498
  Entrez Gene: ILDR2 (a.k.a. C1orf32, dJ782G3.1, RP4-782G3.2)
  Promoter: CMV/SP6
  Tag / fusion protein: COMP5AP-AviTag-9xHis (C terminal on backbone)
  Cloning method: Restriction Enzyme; 5′ cloning site GCGGCCGC (not destroyed); 3′ cloning site GGCGCGCC (not destroyed)
  Sequencing primers: 5′ ATTTAGGTGACACTATAG; 3′ CGTCGCACTCCATCACGGTG
Resource information
  A portion of this plasmid was derived from a plasmid made by: synthesis by ThermoFisher
Terms and licenses: Academic/Nonprofit Terms; Industry Terms: Not Available to Industry
Depositor comments: Some plasmids in this collection may have an IS4-like element ISVsa5 family transposase upstream of the CMV promoter.
How to cite: pD649-HAsp-ILDR2-COMP5AP-AviTag-9xHis was a gift from Chris Garcia (Addgene plasmid # 157127 ; http://n2t.net/addgene:157127 ; RRID:Addgene_157127)
