>Addgene plasmid #157127 | pD649-HAsp-ILDR2-COMP5AP-AviTag-9xHis | depositor partial sequence | sequence record 303364 | insert (extracellular domain)
TTGCAAGTGACCGTGCCTGATAAGAAAAAGGTGGCCATGCTGTTCCAGCCTACCGTGCTGAGATGCCACT
TCAGCACATCTTCTCACCAGCCTGCCGTGGTGCAGTGGAAGTTCAAGAGCTACTGCCAGGACAGAATGGG
CGAGAGCCTGGGCATGAGTAGCACAAGAGCCCAGAGCCTGAGCAAGCGGAACCTGGAATGGGACCCTTAC
CTGGACTGTCTGGATAGCAGACGGACAGTCAGAGTGGTGGCCAGCAAGCAGGGATCTACAGTGACCCTGG
GCGACTTCTACCGGGGCAGAGAAATCACCATTGTGCACGACGCCGACCTGCAGATCGGAAAGCTGATGTG
GGGCGATAGCGGCCTGTACTACTGCATCATCACCACACCTGACGACCTGGAAGGCAAGAACGAGGACTCT
GTGGAACTGCTGGTGCTGGGCAGAACAGGACTGCTGGCTGATCTGCTGCCTAGCTTCGCCGTGGAAATCA
TGCCCGAA
